>Addgene plasmid #72326 | AviTag-SpyCatcher | addgene full sequence | sequence record 137281 | Addgene assembled sequence
AGATCTCGATCCCGCGAAATTAATACGACTCACTATAGGGAGACCACAACGGTTTCCCTCTAGAAATAAT
TTTGTTTAACTTTAAGAAGGAGATATACATATGTCGTACTACCATCACCATCACCATCACGGCAGCGGCC
TGAACGATATTTTTGAAGCGCAGAAAATTGAATGGCATGAAGGCGATTACGACATCCCAACGACCGAAAA
CCTGTATTTTCAGGGCGCCATGGTTGATACCTTATCAGGTTTATCAAGTGAGCAAGGTCAGTCCGGTGAT
ATGACAATTGAAGAAGATAGTGCTACCCATATTAAATTCTCAAAACGTGATGAGGACGGCAAAGAGTTAG
CTGGTGCAACTATGGAGTTGCGTGATTCATCTGGTAAAACTATTAGTACATGGATTTCAGATGGACAAGT
GAAAGATTTCTACCTGTATCCAGGAAAATATACATTTGTCGAAACCGCAGCACCAGACGGTTATGAGGTA
GCAACTGCTATTACCTTTACAGTTAATGAGCAAGGTCAGGTTACTGTAAATGGCAAAGCAACTAAAGGTG
ACGCTCATATTTAAATGGTTGATGCTTGAGGATCCGAATTCGAGCTCCGTCGACAAGCTTGCGACCGCAC
TCGAGCACCACCACCACCACCACTGAGATCCGGCTGCTAACAAAGCCCGAAAGGAAGCTGAGTTGGCTGC
TGCCACCGCTGAGCAATAACTAGCATAACCCCTTGGGGCCTCTAAACGGGTCTTGAGGGGTTTTTTGCTG
AAAGGAGGAACTATATCCGGATTGGCGAATGGG
[124 nt withheld, positions 804-927]
C
[91 nt withheld, positions 929-1019]
A
[49 nt withheld, positions 1021-1069]
CCTTTGACGTTGGAGTCCACGTTCTTT
[37 nt withheld, positions 1097-1133]
ACCCTATCTCGGTCTATTCTTTTGATTTATAAGGGATTTTGCCGATTTCGGCCTATTGGTTAAAAAATGA
GCTGATTTAACAAAAATTTAACGCGAATTTTAACAAAATATTAACGCTTACAATTTAGGTGGCACTTTTC
GGGGAAATGTGCGCGGAACCCCTATTTGTTTATTTTTCTAAATACATTCAAATATGTATCCGCTCATGAG
ACAATAACCCTGGTAAATGCTTCAATAATATTGAAAAAGGAAGAGTATGAGTATTCAACATTTCCGTGTC
GCCCTTATTCCCTTTTTTGCGGCATTTTGCCTTCCTGTTTTTGCTCACCCAGAAACGCTGGTGAAAGTAA
AAGATGCTGAAGATCAGTTGGGTGCACGAGTGGGTTACATCGAACTGGATCTCAACAGCGGTAAGATCCT
TGAGAGTTTTCGCCCCGAAGAACGTTTTCCAATGATGAGCACTTTTAAAGTTCTGCTATGTGGCGCGGTA
TTATCCCGTATTGACGCCGGGCAAGAGCAACTCGGTCGCCGCATACACTATTCTCAGAATGACTTGGTTG
AGTACTCACCAGTCACAGAAAAGCATCTTACGGATGGCATGACAGTAAGAGAATTATGCAGTGCTGCCAT
AACCATGAGTGATAACACTGCGGCCAACTTACTTCTGACAACGATCGGAGGACCGAAGGAGCTAACCGCT
TTTTTGCACAACATGGGGGATCATGTAACTCGCCTTGATCGTTGGGAACCGGAGCTGAATGAAGCCATAC
CAAACGACGAGCGTGACACCACGATGCCTGCAGCAATGGCAACAACGTTGCGCAAACTATTAACTGGCGA
ACTACTTACTCTAGCTTCCCGGCAACAATTAATAGACTGGATGGAGGCGGATAAAGTTGCAGGACCACTT
CTGCGCTCGGCCCTTCCGGCTGGCTGGTTTATTGCTGATAAATCTGGAGCCGGTGAGCGTGGGTCTCGCG
GTATCATTGCAGCACTGGGGCCAGATGGTAAGCCCTCCCGTATCGTAGTTATCTACACGACGGGGAGTCA
GGCAACTATGGATGAACGAAATAGACAGATCGCTGAGATAGGTGCCTCACTGATTAAGCATTGGTAACTG
TCAGACCAAGTTTACTCATATATACTTTAGATTGATTTAAAACTTCATTTTTAATTTAAAAGGATCTAGG
TGAAGATCCTTTTTGATAATCTCATGACCAAAATCCCTTAACGTGAGTTTTCGTTCCACTGAGCGTCAGA
CCCCGTAGAAAAGATCAAAGGATCTTCTTGAGATCCTTTTTTTCTGCGCGTAATCTGCTGCTTGCAAACA
AAAAAACCACCGCTACCAGCGGTGGTTTGTTTGCCGGATCAAGAGCTACCAACTCTTTTTCCGAAGGTAA
CTGGCTTCAGCAGAGCGCAGATACCAAATACTGTCCTTCTAGTGTAGCCGTAGTTAGGCCACCACTTCAA
GAACTCTGTAGCACCGCCTACATACCTCGCTCTGCTAATCCTGTTACCAGTGGCTGCTGCCAGTGGCGAT
AAGTCGTGTCTTACCGGGTTGGACTCAAGACGATAGTTACCGGATAAGGCGCAGCGGTCGGGCTGAACGG
GGGGTTCGTGCACACAGCCCAGCTTGGAGCGAACGACCTACACCGAACTGAGATACCTACAGCGTGAGCT
ATGAGAAAGCGCCACGCTTCCCGAAGGGAGAAAGGCGGACAGGTATCCGGTAAGCGGCAGGGTCGGAACA
GGAGAGCGCACGAGGGAGCTTCCAGGGGGAAACGCCTGGTATCTTTATAGTCCTGTCGGGTTTCGCCACC
TCTGACTTGAGCGTCGATTTTTGTGATGCTCGTCAGGGGGGCGGAGCCTATGGAAAAACGCCAGCAACGC
GGCCTTTTTACGGTTCCTGGCCTTTTGCTGGCCTTTTGCTCACATGTTCTTTCCTGCGTTATCCCCTGAT
TCTGTGGATAACCGTATTACCGCCTTTGAGTGAGCTGATACCGCTCGCCGCAGCCGAACGACCGAGCGCA
GCGAGTCAGTGAGCGAGGAAGCGGAAGAGCGCCTGATGCGGTATTTTCTCCTTACGCATCTGTGCGGTAT
TTCACACCGCAATGGTGCACTCTCAGTACAATCTGCTCTGATGCCGCATAGTTAAGCCAGTATACACTCC
GCTATCGCTACGTGACTGGGTCATGGCTGCGCCCCGACACCCGCCAACACCCGCTGACGCGCCCTGACGG
GCTTGTCTGCTCCCGGCATCCGCTTACAGACAAGCTGTGACCGTCTCCGGGAGCTGCATGTGTCAGAGGT
TTTCACCGTCATCACCGAAACGCGCGAGGCAGCTGCGGTAAAGCTCATCAGCGTGGTCGTGAAGCGATTC
ACAGATGTCTGCCTGTTCATCCGCGTCCAGCTCGTTGAGCTTCTCCAGAAGCGTTAATGTCTGGCTTCTG
ATAAAGCGGGCCATGTTAAGGGCGGTTTTTTCCTGTTTGGTCACTGATGCCTCCGTGTAAGGGGGATTTC
TGTTCATGGGGGTAATGATACCGATGAAACGAGAGAGGATGCTCACGATACGGGTTACTGATGATGAACA
TGCCCGGTTACTGGAACGTTGTGAGGGTAAACAACTGGCGGTATGGATGCGGCGGGACCAGAGAAAAATC
ACTCAGGGTCAATGCCAGCGCTTCGTTAATACAGATGTAGGTGTTCCACAGGGTAGCCAGCAGCATCCTG
CGATGCAGATCCGGAACATAATGGTGCAGGGCGCTGACTTCCGCGTTTCCAGACTTTACGAAACACGGAA
ACCGAAGACCATTCATGTTGTTGCTCAGGTCGCAGACGTTTTGCAGCAGCAGTCGCTTCACGTTCGCTCG
CGTATCGGTGATTCATTCTGCTAACCAGTAAGGCAACCCCGCCAGCCTAGCCGGGTCCTCAACGACAGGA
GCACGATCATGCGCACCCGTGGCCAGGACCCAACGCTGCCCG
Features (pLannotate 1.2.2; 14 found; start..end, strand, type, name):
     21..39      +  promoter       T7 promoter: promoter for bacteriophage T7 RNA polymerase
     71..93      +  RBS            RBS: efficient ribosome binding site from bacteriophage T7 gene 10 (Olins and Rangwala, 1989)
    111..130     +  CDS            8xHis (fragment): 8xHis affinity tag
    206..226     +  CDS            TEV site: tobacco etch virus (TEV) protease recognition and cleavage site
    636..653     +  CDS            9xHis (fragment): 9xHis affinity tag
    663..712     +  CDS            SET1 (fragment): solubility-enhancement tag derived from T7 phage gene 10B
    720..767     +  terminator     T7 terminator: transcription terminator for bacteriophage T7 RNA polymerase
    804..1232    +  rep_origin     f1 ori (sequence partly withheld): f1 bacteriophage origin of replication; arrow indicates direction of (+) strand synthesis
   1285..1389    +  promoter       AmpR promoter: bla
   1390..2250    +  CDS            AmpR: β-lactamase; bla; confers resistance to ampicillin, carbenicillin, and related antibiotics
   2421..3009    +  rep_origin     ori: high-copy-number ColE1/pMB1/pBR322/pUC origin of replication
   3195..3334    -  misc_feature   bom: basis of mobility region from pBR322
   3436..3627    -  CDS            rop: Rop protein, which maintains plasmids at low copy number; rop
   3644..4024    +  CDS            YPB1_ECOLX: Protein predicted: Swiss-Prot protein existence level 4. From Escherichia coli.
