[The description below was written by a language model from this plasmid's Addgene catalogue record and pLannotate feature annotations shown in this document.]
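Description:
AviTag-SpyCatcher is a bacterial expression plasmid built on the pDEST14-SpyCatcher backbone. It produces SpyCatcher fused to a peptide tag that allows site-specific biotinylation. The synthetic insert (listed as 474 bp, introduced by ligation-independent cloning) sits downstream of a T7 promoter and the phage T7 gene 10 ribosome binding site, and a T7 terminator ends the transcript, so expression depends on a host that supplies T7 RNA polymerase. According to the catalogue, the protein carries an N-terminal His6 tag followed by a TEV protease cleavage site. Both are detected in the annotation, allowing nickel-affinity purification and optional removal of the His tag. The AviTag and SpyCatcher coding regions are not called by the automated annotation but presumably occupy the unannotated stretch after the TEV site. A second short His-like fragment and a fragment resembling a T7 gene 10B-derived solubility tag are annotated just before the terminator; the record does not say whether these are translated, and they may be backbone remnants.

The plasmid is selected with ampicillin through the bla gene and its promoter. It replicates from a ColE1/pMB1-type origin and also carries an f1 origin and the pBR322 bom and rop regions. The catalogue describes it as high copy, although rop normally restrains copy number. The assembled sequence is 4,115 nt, which is shorter than the 6,422 bp quoted for the backbone, probably because that figure refers to the unrecombined destination vector. SpyCatcher forms a spontaneous covalent isopeptide bond with SpyTag-bearing partners, and the AviTag can be biotinylated by BirA ligase. The purified protein can therefore be anchored to streptavidin surfaces or resins, consistent with its use in the stepwise assembly of programmable protein chains.
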