Addgene plasmid #72326: AviTag-SpyCatcher
Purpose: Bacterial expression of SpyCatcher with a peptide tag enabling site-specific biotinylation.
Depositing lab: Mark Howarth. Depositing organization: University of Oxford. Publication: Programmable polyproteams built using twin peptide superglues. Veggiani G, Nakamura T, Brenner MD, Gayet RV, Yan J, Robinson CV, Howarth M. Proc Natl Acad Sci U S A. 2016 Jan 19. pii: 201519214. 10.1073/pnas.1519214113 PubMed 26787909.
Backbone
  Vector backbone: pDEST14-SpyCatcher
  Backbone manufacturer: Howarth lab (Addgene plasmid #35044)
  Backbone size w/o insert (bp): 6422
  Vector type: Bacterial Expression
Growth in bacteria
  Bacterial resistance: Ampicillin, 100 μg/mL
  Growth temperature: 37°C
  Growth strain: DH5alpha
  Copy number: High Copy
Gene/Insert
  Gene/Insert name: AviTag-SpyCatcher
  Species: Synthetic
  Insert size (bp): 474
  Tag / fusion protein: N-term His6 tag and TEV cleavage site
  Cloning method: Ligation Independent Cloning
  Sequencing primers: 5′ TAA TAC GAC TCA CTA TAG GG
Terms and licenses: Academic/Nonprofit Terms; Industry Terms: Not Available to Industry
How to cite: AviTag-SpyCatcher was a gift from Mark Howarth (Addgene plasmid # 72326 ; http://n2t.net/addgene:72326 ; RRID:Addgene_72326)
