>Addgene plasmid #72326 | AviTag-SpyCatcher | depositor partial sequence | sequence record 131957 | AviTag-SpyCatcher sequence 474 bps
ATGTCGTACTACCATCACCATCACCATCACGGCAGCGGCCTGAACGATATTTTTGAAGCGCAGAAAATTG
AATGGCATGAAGGCGATTACGACATCCCAACGACCGAAAACCTGTATTTTCAGGGCGCCATGGTTGATAC
CTTATCAGGTTTATCAAGTGAGCAAGGTCAGTCCGGTGATATGACAATTGAAGAAGATAGTGCTACCCAT
ATTAAATTCTCAAAACGTGATGAGGACGGCAAAGAGTTAGCTGGTGCAACTATGGAGTTGCGTGATTCAT
CTGGTAAAACTATTAGTACATGGATTTCAGATGGACAAGTGAAAGATTTCTACCTGTATCCAGGAAAATA
TACATTTGTCGAAACCGCAGCACCAGACGGTTATGAGGTAGCAACTGCTATTACCTTTACAGTTAATGAG
CAAGGTCAGGTTACTGTAAATGGCAAAGCAACTAAAGGTGACGCTCATATTTAA
