>Addgene plasmid #72326 | AviTag-SpyCatcher | addgene partial sequence | sequence record 137277 | T7term 5'-GCTAGTTATTGCTCAGCGG-3'
TTCGGGCTTTGTTAGCAGCCGGATCTCAGTGGTGGTGGTGGTGGTGCTCGAGTGCGGTCGCAAGCTTGTC
GACGGAGCTCGAATTCGGATCCTCAAGCATCAACCATTTAAATATGAGCGTCACCTTTAGTTGCTTTGCC
ATTTACAGTAACCTGACCTTGCTCATTAACTGTAAAGGTAATAGCAGTTGCTACCTCATAACCGTCTGGT
GCTGCGGTTTCGACAAATGTATATTTTCCTGGATACAGGTAGAAATCTTTCACTTGTCCATCTGAAATCC
ATGTACTAATAGTTTTACCAGATGAATCACGCAACTCCATAGTTGCACCAGCTAACTCTTTGCCGTCCTC
ATCACGTTTTGAGAATTTAATATGGGTAGCACTATCTTCTTCAATTGTCATATCACCGGACTGACCTTGC
TCACTTGATAAACCTGATAAGGTATCAACCATGGCGCCCTGAAAATACAGGTTTTCGGTCGTTGGGATGT
CGTAATCGCCTTCATGCCATTCAATTTTCTGCGCTTCAAAAATATCGTTCAGGCCGCTGCCGTGATGGTG
ATGGTGATGGTAGTACGACATATGTATATCTCCTTCTTAAAGTTAAACAAAATTATTTCTAGAGGGAAAC
CGTTGTGGTCTCCCTATAGTGAGTCGTATTAATTTCGCGGGATCGAGATCTCGGGCAGCGTTGGGTCCTG
GCCACGGGTGCGCATGATCGTGCTCCTGTCGTTGAGGACCCGGCTAGGCTGGCGGGGTTGCCTTACTGGT
TAGCAGAATGAATCACCGATACGCGAGCGAACGTGAAGCGACTGCTGCTGCAAAACGTCTGCGACCTGAG
CAACAACATGAATGGTCTTCGGTTTCCGTGTTTCGTAAAGTCTGGAAACGCGGAAGTCAGCGCCCTGCAC
CATTATGTTCCGGATCTGCATCGCAG
