>Addgene plasmid #72326 | AviTag-SpyCatcher | addgene partial sequence | sequence record 137278 | T7 5'-TAATACGACTCACTATAGGG-3'
AGAAGGAGATATACATATGTCGTACTACCATCACCATCACCATCACGGCAGCGGCCTGAACGATATTTTT
GAAGCGCAGAAAATTGAATGGCATGAAGGCGATTACGACATCCCAACGACCGAAAACCTGTATTTTCAGG
GCGCCATGGTTGATACCTTATCAGGTTTATCAAGTGAGCAAGGTCAGTCCGGTGATATGACAATTGAAGA
AGATAGTGCTACCCATATTAAATTCTCAAAACGTGATGAGGACGGCAAAGAGTTAGCTGGTGCAACTATG
GAGTTGCGTGATTCATCTGGTAAAACTATTAGTACATGGATTTCAGATGGACAAGTGAAAGATTTCTACC
TGTATCCAGGAAAATATACATTTGTCGAAACCGCAGCACCAGACGGTTATGAGGTAGCAACTGCTATTAC
CTTTACAGTTAATGAGCAAGGTCAGGTTACTGTAAATGGCAAAGCAACTAAAGGTGACGCTCATATTTAA
ATGGTTGATGCTTGAGGATCCGAATTCGAGCTCCGTCGACAAGCTTGCGACCGCACTCGAGCACCACCAC
CACCACCACTGAGATCCGGCTGCTAACAAAGCCCGAAAGGAAGCTGAGTTGGCTGCTGCCACCGCTGAGC
AATAACTAGCATAACCCCTTGGGGCCTCTAAACGGGTCTTGAGGGGTTTTTTGCTGAAAGGAGGAACTAT
ATCCGGATTGGCGAATGGG
[124 nt withheld, positions 720-843]
CGCCGGCTTT
